Addgene plasmid #107076: pMD-SsoPCNA1
Purpose: S. solfataricus PCNA1
Depositing lab: Teruyuki Nagamune. Depositing organization: The University of Tokyo. Publication: Three proliferating cell nuclear antigen homologues from Metallosphaera sedula form a head-to-tail heterotrimer. Iwata F, Hirakawa H, Nagamune T. Sci Rep. 2016 May 27;6:26588. doi: 10.1038/srep26588. PubMed 27228945.
Backbone
  Vector backbone: pMD20
  Backbone manufacturer: Takara Bio
  Backbone size w/o insert (bp): 2700
  Total vector size (bp): 3500
  Vector type: Cloning vector
Growth in bacteria
  Bacterial resistance: Ampicillin, 100 μg/mL
  Growth temperature: 37°C
  Growth strain: DH5alpha
  Copy number: High Copy
Gene/Insert
  Gene/Insert name: S. solfataricus PCNA1 (alt names: ssoPCNA1; SSO0397)
  Species: Synthetic; Sulfolobus solfataricus P2
  Insert size (bp): 770
  GenBank ID: WP_009988793
  Promoter: SP6, lac
  Cloning method: Unknown
  Sequencing primers: 5′ SP6; 3′ M13 (-40)
Terms and licenses: Academic/Nonprofit Terms; Industry Terms: Not Available to Industry
How to cite: pMD-SsoPCNA1 was a gift from Teruyuki Nagamune (Addgene plasmid # 107076 ; http://n2t.net/addgene:107076 ; RRID:Addgene_107076)
