[The description below was written by a language model from this plasmid's Addgene catalogue record and pLannotate feature annotations shown in this document.]
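Description:
pMD-SsoPCNA1 is a small bacterial cloning plasmid of about 3.5 kb, built on the pMD20 backbone (Takara Bio), a pUC-type vector. It carries the coding sequence for PCNA1 from the thermophilic archaeon Sulfolobus (Saccharolobus) solfataricus P2. It replicates in E. coli from a high-copy ColE1/pUC-type origin and is selected with ampicillin through the bla β-lactamase gene and its native promoter. The annotation also picks up short remnants of bom, rop and lacI. These are partial matches to backbone sequence, not functional genes.

The insert is roughly 770 bp, and its species field includes "Synthetic", which suggests a synthesised gene. It contains a 747-nt open reading frame matching pcn1 (SSO0397). It sits between fragments of the pUC18/19 multiple cloning site and interrupts the lacZα region. Upstream, running across the plasmid's numbering origin, lie the CAP binding site, lac promoter and lac operator, followed by an SP6 promoter fragment. All of these are in the same orientation as the coding sequence, so in principle it could be transcribed from either the lac or the SP6 promoter. No affinity or epitope tags are annotated, the cloning method is not recorded, and the vector is catalogued as a cloning vector, not an expression construct.

PCNA1 is one of three sliding-clamp subunits that assemble into a heterotrimeric ring in this organism. The ring tethers DNA polymerase and other replication and repair factors to DNA. The associated study concerns heterotrimer formation by archaeal PCNA homologues, so the plasmid most plausibly serves as a sequence-verified source of the PCNA1 gene for subcloning into expression or fusion constructs.
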