Features (pLannotate 1.2.2; 14 found; start..end, strand, type, name):
     23..40      +  promoter       SP6 promoter (fragment): promoter for bacteriophage SP6 RNA polymerase
     45..79      -  misc_feature   MCS (fragment): pUC18/19 multiple cloning site
    121..867     +  CDS            pcn1: PCNA1_SACS2 - Also known as pcnA-like. Experimental evidence at protein level: Swiss-Prot protein existence level 1. One of the sliding clamp subunits that acts as a moving platform for DNA processing. Responsible for tethering the catalytic subunit of DNA polymerase to DNA during high-speed replication. Heterotrimer stimulates the Holliday junction resolvase Hjc. DNA polymerase I, DNA ligase and the flap endonuclease may be constitutively associated with the PCNA heterotrimer forming a scanning complex able to couple DNA synthesis and Okazaki fragment maturation. From Saccharolobus solfataric
    893..919     -  misc_feature   MCS (fragment): pUC18/19 multiple cloning site
    916..1073    +  CDS            lacZα (fragment): LacZα fragment of β-galactosidase; lacZ fragment
   1078..1177    -  misc_feature   bom (fragment): basis of mobility region from pBR322
   1279..1314    -  CDS            rop (fragment): Rop protein, which maintains plasmids at low copy number; rop
   1409..1513    +  promoter       AmpR promoter: bla
   1514..2374    +  CDS            AmpR: β-lactamase; bla; confers resistance to ampicillin, carbenicillin, and related antibiotics
   2545..3133    +  rep_origin     ori: high-copy-number ColE1/pMB1/pBR322/pUC origin of replication
   3316..3408    +  CDS            lacI (fragment): lac repressor; lacI; The lac repressor binds to the lac operator to inhibit transcription in E. coli. This inhibition can be relieved by adding lactose or isopropyl-β-D-thiogalactopyranoside (IPTG).
   3421..3442    +  protein_bind   CAP binding site: CAP binding activates transcription in the presence of cAMP. E. coli catabolite activator protein
   3457..3487    +  promoter       lac promoter: promoter for the E. coli lac operon
   3495..3511    +  protein_bind   lac operator: The lac repressor binds to the lac operator to inhibit transcription in E. coli. This inhibition can be relieved by adding lactose or isopropyl-β-D-thiogalactopyranoside (IPTG). lac repressor encoded by lacI
>Addgene plasmid #107076 | pMD-SsoPCNA1 | addgene full sequence | sequence record 204542 | Addgene NGS Result
ATGACCATGATTACGCCAAGCTATTTAGGTGACACTATAGGGGAAAGCTTGCATGCCTGCAGGTCGACTC
TAGAGGATCTACTAGTCATATGGATTGGCATGCCATGGGAATCCCATATGATGTTTAAAATTGTGTATCC
GAACGCCAAAGATTTCTTTAGCTTCATCAACAGCATTACCAACGTTACGGATTCTATCATCCTGAACTTC
ACCGAAGATGGCATCTTCAGTCGTCATCTGACGGAAGATAAAGTGCTGATGGCAATCATGCGCATTCCGA
AAGATGTTCTGTCTGAATACAGTATTGATAGCCCGACCTCTGTGAAACTGGATGTGAGCTCTGTGAAGAA
AATTCTGAGCAAAGCAAGTAGCAAAAAAGCGACGATTGAACTGACCGAAACGGATTCTGGCCTGAAAATC
ATCATCCGTGATGAAAAATCTGGTGCCAAAAGTACCATCTACATCAAAGCAGAAAAAGGCCAGGTTGAAC
AGCTGACGGAACCGAAAGTGAACCTGGCCGTTAATTTTACCACGGATGAAAGCGTGCTGAACGTTATCGC
GGCCGATGTGACCCTGGTTGGTGAAGAAATGCGTATCAGCACGGAAGAAGATAAAATCAAAATTGAAGCG
GGCGAAGAAGGTAAACGCTATGTGGCCTTTCTGATGAAAGATAAACCGCTGAAAGAACTGAGCATCGATA
CCTCTGCCTCTAGTAGCTACAGCGCAGAAATGTTCAAAGATGCGGTGAAAGGCCTGCGTGGTTTTAGTGC
GCCGACGATGGTGTCTTTCGGTGAAAATCTGCCGATGAAAATTGATGTGGAAGCAGTTAGCGGCGGTCAC
ATGATCTTCTGGATTGCGCCGCGCCTGTCGGGATCCGGCATGCCATGGAATCGGATCCCCGGGTACCGAG
CTCGAATTCACTGGCCGTCGTTTTACAACGTCGTGACTGGGAAAACCCTGGCGTTACCCAACTTAATCGC
CTTGCAGCACATCCCCCTTTCGCCAGCTGGCGTAATAGCGAAGAGGCCCGCACCGATCGCCCTTCCCAAC
AGTTGCGCAGCCTGAATGGCGAATGGCCCTGATGCGGTATTTTCTCCTTACGCATCTGTGCGGTATTTCA
CACCGCATATAGTGCACTCTCAGTACAATCTGCTCTGATGCCGCATAGTTAAGCCAGCCCCGACACCCGC
CAACACCCGCTGACGCGCCCTGACGGGCTTGTCTGCTCCCGGCATCCGCTTACAGACAAGCTGTGACCGT
CTCCGGGAGCTGCATGTGTCAGAGGTTTTCACCGTCATCACCGAAACGCGCGAGACGAAAGGGCCTCGTG
ATACGCCTATTTTTATAGGTTAATGTCATGATAATAATGGTTTCTTAGACGTCAGGTGGCACTTTTCGGG
GAAATGTGCGCGGAACCCCTATTTGTTTATTTTTCTAAATACATTCAAATATGTATCCGCTCATGAGACA
ATAACCCTGATAAATGCTTCAATAATATTGAAAAAGGAAGAGTATGAGTATTCAACATTTCCGTGTCGCC
CTTATTCCCTTTTTTGCGGCATTTTGCCTTCCTGTTTTTGCTCACCCAGAAACGCTGGTGAAAGTAAAAG
ATGCTGAAGATCAGTTGGGTGCACGAGTGGGTTACATCGAACTGGATCTCAACAGCGGTAAGATCCTTGA
GAGTTTTCGCCCCGAAGAACGTTTTCCAATGATGAGCACTTTTAAAGTTCTGCTATGTGGCGCGGTATTA
TCCCGTATTGACGCCGGGCAAGAGCAACTCGGTCGCCGCATACACTATTCTCAGAATGACTTGGTTGAGT
ACTCACCAGTCACAGAAAAGCATCTTACGGATGGCATGACAGTAAGAGAATTATGCAGTGCTGCCATAAC
CATGAGTGATAACACTGCGGCCAACTTACTTCTGACAACGATCGGAGGACCGAAGGAGCTAACCGCTTTT
TTGCACAACATGGGGGATCATGTAACTCGCCTTGATCGTTGGGAACCGGAGCTGAATGAAGCCATACCAA
ACGACGAGCGTGACACCACGATGCCTGTAGCAATGGCAACAACGTTGCGCAAACTATTAACTGGCGAACT
ACTTACTCTAGCTTCCCGGCAACAATTAATAGACTGGATGGAGGCGGATAAAGTTGCAGGACCACTTCTG
CGCTCGGCCCTTCCGGCTGGCTGGTTTATTGCTGATAAATCTGGAGCCGGTGAGCGTGGGTCTCGCGGTA
TCATTGCAGCACTGGGGCCAGATGGTAAGCCCTCCCGTATCGTAGTTATCTACACGACGGGGAGTCAGGC
AACTATGGATGAACGAAATAGACAGATCGCTGAGATAGGTGCCTCACTGATTAAGCATTGGTAACTGTCA
GACCAAGTTTACTCATATATACTTTAGATTGATTTAAAACTTCATTTTTAATTTAAAAGGATCTAGGTGA
AGATCCTTTTTGATAATCTCATGACCAAAATCCCTTAACGTGAGTTTTCGTTCCACTGAGCGTCAGACCC
CGTAGAAAAGATCAAAGGATCTTCTTGAGATCCTTTTTTTCTGCGCGTAATCTGCTGCTTGCAAACAAAA
AAACCACCGCTACCAGCGGTGGTTTGTTTGCCGGATCAAGAGCTACCAACTCTTTTTCCGAAGGTAACTG
GCTTCAGCAGAGCGCAGATACCAAATACTGTTCTTCTAGTGTAGCCGTAGTTAGGCCACCACTTCAAGAA
CTCTGTAGCACCGCCTACATACCTCGCTCTGCTAATCCTGTTACCAGTGGCTGCTGCCAGTGGCGATAAG
TCGTGTCTTACCGGGTTGGACTCAAGACGATAGTTACCGGATAAGGCGCAGCGGTCGGGCTGAACGGGGG
GTTCGTGCACACAGCCCAGCTTGGAGCGAACGACCTACACCGAACTGAGATACCTACAGCGTGAGCTATG
AGAAAGCGCCACGCTTCCCGAAGGGAGAAAGGCGGACAGGTATCCGGTAAGCGGCAGGGTCGGAACAGGA
GAGCGCACGAGGGAGCTTCCAGGGGGAAACGCCTGGTATCTTTATAGTCCTGTCGGGTTTCGCCACCTCT
GACTTGAGCGTCGATTTTTGTGATGCTCGTCAGGGGGGCGGAGCCTATGGAAAAACGCCAGCAACGCGGC
CTTTTTACGGTTCCTGGCCTTTTGCTGGCCTTTTGCTCACATGTTCTTTCCTGCGTTATCCCCTGATTCT
GTGGATAACCGTATTACCGCCTTTGAGTGAGCTGATACCGCTCGCCGCAGCCGAACGACCGAGCGCAGCG
AGTCAGTGAGCGAGGAAGCGGAAGAGCGCCCAATACGCAAACCGCCTCTCCCCGCGCGTTGGCCGATTCA
TTAATGCAGCTGGCACGACAGGTTTCCCGACTGGAAAGCGGGCAGTGAGCGCAACGCAATTAATGTGAGT
TAGCTCACTCATTAGGCACCCCAGGCTTTACACTTTATGCTTCCGGCTCGTATGTTGTGTGGAATTGTGA
GCGGATAACAATTTCACACAGGAAACAGCT
